>Addgene plasmid #168486 | pCDNA3_PKA-CαN15-mVenus | addgene full sequence | sequence record 332539 | Addgene NGS Result
GACGGATCGGGAGATCTCCCGATCCCCTATGGTGCACTCTCAGTACAATCTGCTCTGATGCCGCATAGTT
AAGCCAGTATCTGCTCCCTGCTTGTGTGTTGGAGGTCGCTGAGTAGTGCGCGAGCAAAATTTAAGCTACA
ACAAGGCAAGGCTTGACCGACAATTGCATGAAGAATCTGCTTAGGGTTAGGCGTTTTGCGCTGCTTCGCG
ATGTACGGGCCAGATATACGCGTTGACATTGATTATTGACTAGTTATTAATAGTAATCAATTACGGGGTC
ATTAGTTCATAGCCCATATATGGAGTTCCGCGTTACATAACTTACGGTAAATGGCCCGCCTGGCTGACCG
CCCAACGACCCCCGCCCATTGACGTCAATAATGACGTATGTTCCCATAGTAACGCCAATAGGGACTTTCC
ATTGACGTCAATGGGTGGAGTATTTACGGTAAACTGCCCACTTGGCAGTACATCAAGTGTATCATATGCC
AAGTACGCCCCCTATTGACGTCAATGACGGTAAATGGCCCGCCTGGCATTATGCCCAGTACATGACCTTA
TGGGACTTTCCTACTTGGCAGTACATCTACGTATTAGTCATCGCTATTACCATGGTGATGCGGTTTTGGC
AGTACATCAATGGGCGTGGATAGCGGTTTGACTCACGGGGATTTCCAAGTCTCCACCCCATTGACGTCAA
TGGGAGTTTGTTTTGGCACCAAAATCAACGGGACTTTCCAAAATGTCGTAACAACTCCGCCCCATTGACG
CAAATGGGCGGTAGGCGTGTACGGTGGGAGGTCTATATAAGCAGAGCTCTCTGGCTAACTAGAGAACCCA
CTGCTTACTGGCTTATCGAAATTAATACGACTCACTATAGGGAGACCCAAGCTTGCGGCCGCTACCATGG
GCAACGCCGCCGCCGCCAAGAAGGGCAGCGAGCAGGAGAGCATCGATTATGATGTTCCTGATTATGCAAG
CTTAATGAGCAAGGGCGAGGAGCTGTTCACCGGGGTGGTGCCCATCCTGGTCGAGCTGGACGGCGACGTA
AACGGCCACAAGTTCAGCGTGTCCGGCGAGGGCGAGGGCGATGCCACCTACGGCAAGCTGACCCTGAAGC
TGATCTGCACCACCGGCAAGCTGCCCGTGCCCTGGCCCACCCTCGTGACCACCCTGGGCTACGGCCTGCA
GTGCTTCGCCCGCTACCCCGACCACATGAAGCAGCACGACTTCTTCAAGTCCGCCATGCCCGAAGGCTAC
GTCCAGGAGCGCACCATCTTCTTCAAGGACGACGGCAACTACAAGACCCGCGCCGAGGTGAAGTTCGAGG
GCGACACCCTGGTGAACCGCATCGAGCTGAAGGGCATCGACTTCAAGGAGGACGGCAACATCCTGGGGCA
CAAGCTGGAGTACAACTACAACAGCCACAACGTCTATATCACCGCCGACAAGCAGAAGAACGGCATCAAG
GCCAACTTCAAGATCCGCCACAACATCGAGGACGGCGGCGTGCAGCTCGCCGACCACTACCAGCAGAACA
CCCCCATCGGCGACGGCCCCGTGCTGCTGCCCGACAACCACTACCTGAGCTACCAGTCCAAGCTGAGCAA
AGACCCCAACGAGAAGCGCGATCACATGGTCCTGCTGGAGTTCGTGACCGCCGCCGGGATCACTCTCGGC
ATGGACGAGCTGTACAAGTAAGAATTCAAGGCCTCTCGAGCCTCTAGAGGGCCCTATTCTATAGTGTCAC
CTAAATGCTAGAGCTCGCTGATCAGCCTCGACTGTGCCTTCTAGTTGCCAGCCATCTGTTGTTTGCCCCT
CCCCCGTGCCTTCCTTGACCCTGGAAGGTGCCACTCCCACTGTCCTTTCCTAATAAAATGAGGAAATTGC
ATCGCATTGTCTGAGTAGGTGTCATTCTATTCTGGGGGGTGGGGTGGGGCAGGACAGCAAGGGGGAGGAT
TGGGAAGACAATAGCAGGCATGCTGGGGATGCGGTGGGCTCTATGGCTTCTGAGGCGGAAAGAACCAGCT
GGGGCTCTAGGGGGTATCCCC
[124 nt withheld, positions 2052-2175]
C
[91 nt withheld, positions 2177-2267]
A
[49 nt withheld, positions 2269-2317]
CCTTTGACGTTGGAGTCCACGTTCTTT
[37 nt withheld, positions 2345-2381]
ACCCTATCTCGGTCTATTCTTTTGATTTATAAGGGATTTTGCCGATTTCGGCCTATTGGTTAAAAAATGA
GCTGATTTAACAAAAATTTAACGCGAATTAATTCTGTGGAATGTGTGTCAGTTAGGGTGTGGAAAGTCCC
CAGGCTCCCCAGCAGGCAGAAGTATGCAAAGCATGCATCTCAATTAGTCAGCAACCAGGTGTGGAAAGTC
CCCAGGCTCCCCAGCAGGCAGAAGTATGCAAAGCATGCATCTCAATTAGTCAGCAACCATAGTCCCGCCC
CTAACTCCGCCCATCCCGCCCCTAACTCCGCCCAGTTCCGCCCATTCTCCGCCCCATGGCTGACTAATTT
TTTTTATTTATGCAGAGGCCGAGGCCGCCTCTGCCTCTGAGCTATTCCAGAAGTAGTGAGGAGGCTTTTT
TGGAGGCCTAGGCTTTTGCAAAAAGCTCCCGGGAGCTTGTATATCCATTTTCGGATCTGATCAAGAGACA
GGATGAGGATCGTTTCGCATGATTGAACAAGATGGATTGCACGCAGGTTCTCCGGCCGCTTGGGTGGAGA
GGCTATTCGGCTATGACTGGGCACAACAGACAATCGGCTGCTCTGATGCCGCCGTGTTCCGGCTGTCAGC
GCAGGGGCGCCCGGTTCTTTTTGTCAAGACCGACCTGTCCGGTGCCCTGAATGAACTGCAGGACGAGGCA
GCGCGGCTATCGTGGCTGGCCACGACGGGCGTTCCTTGCGCAGCTGTGCTCGACGTTGTCACTGAAGCGG
GAAGGGACTGGCTGCTATTGGGCGAAGTGCCGGGGCAGGATCTCCTGTCATCTCACCTTGCTCCTGCCGA
GAAAGTATCCATCATGGCTGATGCAATGCGGCGGCTGCATACGCTTGATCCGGCTACCTGCCCATTCGAC
CACCAAGCGAAACATCGCATCGAGCGAGCACGTACTCGGATGGAAGCCGGTCTTGTCGATCAGGATGATC
TGGACGAAGAGCATCAGGGGCTCGCGCCAGCCGAACTGTTCGCCAGGCTCAAGGCGCGCATGCCCGACGG
CGAGGATCTCGTCGTGACCCATGGCGATGCCTGCTTGCCGAATATCATGGTGGAAAATGGCCGCTTTTCT
GGATTCATCGACTGTGGCCGGCTGGGTGTGGCGGACCGCTATCAGGACATAGCGTTGGCTACCCGTGATA
TTGCTGAAGAGCTTGGCGGCGAATGGGCTGACCGCTTCCTCGTGCTTTACGGTATCGCCGCTCCCGATTC
GCAGCGCATCGCCTTCTATCGCCTTCTTGACGAGTTCTTCTGAGCGGGACTCTGGGGTTCGAAATGACCG
ACCAAGCGACGCCCAACCTGCCATCACGAGATTTCGATTCCACCGCCGCCTTCTATGAAAGGTTGGGCTT
CGGAATCGTTTTCCGGGACGCCGGCTGGATGATCCTCCAGCGCGGGGATCTCATGCTGGAGTTCTTCGCC
CACCCCAACTTGTTTATTGCAGCTTATAATGGTTACAAATAAAGCAATAGCATCACAAATTTCACAAATA
AAGCATTTTTTTCACTGCATTCTAGTTGTGGTTTGTCCAAACTCATCAATGTATCTTATCATGTCTGTAT
ACCGTCGACCTCTAGCTAGAGCTTGGCGTAATCATGGTCATAGCTGTTTCCTGTGTGAAATTGTTATCCG
CTCACAATTCCACACAACATACGAGCCGGAAGCATAAAGTGTAAAGCCTGGGGTGCCTAATGAGTGAGCT
AACTCACATTAATTGCGTTGCGCTCACTGCCCGCTTTCCAGTCGGGAAACCTGTCGTGCCAGCTGCATTA
ATGAATCGGCCAACGCGCGGGGAGAGGCGGTTTGCGTATTGGGCGCTCTTCCGCTTCCTCGCTCACTGAC
TCGCTGCGCTCGGTCGTTCGGCTGCGGCGAGCGGTATCAGCTCACTCAAAGGCGGTAATACGGTTATCCA
CAGAATCAGGGGATAACGCAGGAAAGAACATGTGAGCAAAAGGCCAGCAAAAGGCCAGGAACCGTAAAAA
GGCCGCGTTGCTGGCGTTTTTCCATAGGCTCCGCCCCCCTGACGAGCATTACAAAAATCGACGCTCAAGT
CAGAGGTGGCGAAACCCGACAGGACTATAAAGATACCAGGCGTTTCCCCCTGGAAGCTCCCTCGTGCGCT
CTCCTGTTCCGACCCTGCCGCTTACCGGATACCTGTCCGCCTTTCTCCCTTCGGGAAGCGTGGCGCTTTC
TCATAGCTCACGCTGTAGGTATCTCAGTTCGGTGTAGGTCGTTCGCTCCAAGCTGGGCTGTGTGCACGAA
CCCCCCGTTCAGCCCGACCGCTGCGCCTTATCCGGTAACTATCGTCTTGAGTCCAACCCGGTAAGACACG
ACTTATCGCCACTGGCAGCAGCCACTGGTAACAGGATTAGCAGAGCGAGGTATGTAGGCGGTGCTACAGA
GTTCTTGAAGTGGTGGCCTAACTACGGCTACACTAGAAGAACAGTATTTGGTATCTGCGCTCTGCTGAAG
CCAGTTACCTTCGGAAAAAGAGTTGGTAGCTCTTGATCCGGCAAACAAACCACCGCTGGTAGCGGTGGTT
TTTTTGTTTGCAAGCAGCAGATTACGCGCAGAAAAAAAGGATCTCAAGAAGATCCTTTGATCTTTTCTAC
GGGGTCTGACGCTCAGTGGAACGAAAACTCACGTTAAGGGATTTTGGTCATGAGATTATCAAAAAGGATC
TTCACCTAGATCCTTTTAAATTAAAAATGAAGTTTTAAATCAATCTAAAGTATATATGAGTAAACTTGGT
CTGACAGTTACCAATGCTTAATCAGTGAGGCACCTATCTCAGCGATCTGTCTATTTCGTTCATCCATAGT
TGCCTGACTCCCCGTCGTGTAGATAACTACGATACGGGAGGGCTTACCATCTGGCCCCAGTGCTGCAATG
ATACCGCGAGACCCACGCTCACCGGCTCCAGATTTATCAGCAATAAACCAGCCAGCCGGAAGGGCCGAGC
GCAGAAGTGGTCCTGCAACTTTATCCGCCTCCATCCAGTCTATTAATTGTTGCCGGGAAGCTAGAGTAAG
TAGTTCGCCAGTTAATAGTTTGCGCAACGTTGTTGCCATTGCTACAGGCATCGTGGTGTCACGCTCGTCG
TTTGGTATGGCTTCATTCAGCTCCGGTTCCCAACGATCAAGGCGAGTTACATGATCCCCCATGTTGTGCA
AAAAAGCGGTTAGCTCCTTCGGTCCTCCGATCGTTGTCAGAAGTAAGTTGGCCGCAGTGTTATCACTCAT
GGTTATGGCAGCACTGCATAATTCTCTTACTGTCATGCCATCCGTAAGATGCTTTTCTGTGACTGGTGAG
TACTCAACCAAGTCATTCTGAGAATAGTGTATGCGGCGACCGAGTTGCTCTTGCCCGGCGTCAATACGGG
ATAATACCGCGCCACATAGCAGAACTTTAAAAGTGCTCATCATTGGAAAACGTTCTTCGGGGCGAAAACT
CTCAAGGATCTTACCGCTGTTGAGATCCAGTTCAATGTAACCCACTCGTGCACCCAACTGATCTTCAGCA
TCTTTTACTTTCACCAGCGTTTCTGGGTGAGCAAAAACAGGAAGGCAAAATGCCGCAAAAAAGGGAATAA
GGGCGACACGGAAATGTTGAATACTCATACTCTTCCTTTTTCAATATTATTGAAGCATTTATCAGGGTTA
TTGTCTCATGAGCGGATACATATTTGAATGTATTTAGAAAAATAAACAAATAGGGGTTCCGCGCACATTT
CCCCGAAAAGTGCCACCTGACGTC
Features (pLannotate 1.2.2; 21 found; start..end, strand, type, name):
     28..80      -  misc_feature   bom (fragment): basis of mobility region from pBR322
    235..614     +  enhancer       CMV enhancer: human cytomegalovirus immediate early enhancer
    615..818     +  promoter       CMV promoter: human cytomegalovirus (CMV) immediate early promoter
    814..847     +  LTR            5' LTR (truncated) (fragment): truncated 5' long terminal repeat (LTR) from HIV-1
    863..881     +  promoter       T7 promoter: promoter for bacteriophage T7 RNA polymerase
    986..1701    +  CDS            mVenus (fragment): Venus YFP with monomerizing A206K mutation (Nagai et al., 2002; Kremers et al., 2006) mammalian codon-optimized
   1738..1756    -  promoter       SP6 promoter: promoter for bacteriophage SP6 RNA polymerase
   1782..2006    +  polyA_signal   bGH poly(A) signal: bovine growth hormone polyadenylation signal
   2010..2031    +  promoter       SV40 promoter (fragment): SV40 enhancer and early promoter
   2052..2480    +  rep_origin     f1 ori (sequence partly withheld): f1 bacteriophage origin of replication; arrow indicates direction of (+) strand synthesis
   2494..2823    +  promoter       SV40 promoter: SV40 enhancer and early promoter
   2890..3681    +  CDS            neo: KKA2_KLEPN - Also known as kan, nptII. Experimental evidence at protein level: Swiss-Prot protein existence level 1. Resistance to kanamycin, neomycin, paromomycin, ribostamycin, butirosin and gentamicin B. From Klebsiella pneumoniae.
   3705..3863    +  CDS            ble (fragment): BLE_KLEPN - Experimental evidence at protein level: Swiss-Prot protein existence level 1. Binding protein with a strong affinity to the bleomycin family of antibiotics. Binds to CL990; an antimitotic-antibiotic compound. From Klebsiella pneumoniae.
   3858..3979    +  polyA_signal   SV40 poly(A) signal: SV40 polyadenylation signal
   4052..4068    -  protein_bind   lac operator: The lac repressor binds to the lac operator to inhibit transcription in E. coli. This inhibition can be relieved by adding lactose or isopropyl-β-D-thiogalactopyranoside (IPTG). lac repressor encoded by lacI
   4076..4106    -  promoter       lac promoter: promoter for the E. coli lac operon
   4121..4142    -  protein_bind   CAP binding site: CAP binding activates transcription in the presence of cAMP. E. coli catabolite activator protein
   4155..4247    -  CDS            lacI (fragment): lac repressor; lacI; The lac repressor binds to the lac operator to inhibit transcription in E. coli. This inhibition can be relieved by adding lactose or isopropyl-β-D-thiogalactopyranoside (IPTG).
   4430..5018    -  rep_origin     ori: high-copy-number ColE1/pMB1/pBR322/pUC origin of replication
   5189..6049    -  CDS            AmpR: β-lactamase; bla; confers resistance to ampicillin, carbenicillin, and related antibiotics
   6050..6154    -  promoter       AmpR promoter: bla
