[The description below was written by a language model from this plasmid's Addgene catalogue record and pLannotate feature annotations shown in this document.]
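Description:
pCDNA3_PKA-CαN15-mVenus is a mammalian expression plasmid built on the pcDNA3 backbone, with a sequenced length of about 6.2 kb. It is propagated in E. coli as a high-copy plasmid through a ColE1/pUC-type origin and selected with ampicillin via the β-lactamase gene and its native promoter. An f1 origin is also present. For selection in mammalian cells, the backbone carries a neomycin/kanamycin phosphotransferase gene driven by the SV40 enhancer/early promoter and terminated by the SV40 polyadenylation signal, which would allow G418 selection of stable transfectants. Short annotated fragments such as ble, lacI, bom and an HIV-1 LTR match appear to be backbone remnants or incidental hits rather than functional parts.

The expression cassette uses the human CMV immediate-early enhancer and promoter and ends with the bovine growth hormone polyadenylation signal. T7 and SP6 phage promoters flank the insert site. The insert encodes the first 15 residues of the mouse PKA catalytic subunit α fused at its C-terminus to monomeric Venus, a yellow fluorescent protein carrying the monomerizing A206K mutation. The feature table annotates only the mVenus portion. The short PKA-derived segment is not annotated separately but presumably lies in the unannotated stretch just upstream of mVenus.

The associated publication concerns whether myristoylation alone is enough for PKA catalytic subunits to associate with the plasma membrane in neurons. This suggests that the construct serves as a minimal fluorescent reporter, testing whether the N-terminal segment, which contains the myristoylation site, can direct membrane localization without the rest of the kinase.
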