Addgene plasmid #168486: pCDNA3_PKA-CαN15-mVenus
Purpose: Mammalian expression of the N-terminal 15 residues of mouse PKA catalytic subunit α C-terminally tagged by monomeric Venus.
Depositing lab: Haining Zhong. Depositing organization: Oregon Health & Science University. Publication: Myristoylation alone is sufficient for PKA catalytic subunits to associate with the plasma membrane to regulate neuronal functions. Xiong WH, Qin M, Zhong H. Proc Natl Acad Sci U S A. 2021 Apr 13;118(15). pii: 2021658118. doi: 10.1073/pnas.2021658118. PubMed 33876760.
Backbone
  Vector backbone: pcDNA3
  Backbone size w/o insert (bp): 5400
  Vector type: Mammalian Expression
Growth in bacteria
  Bacterial resistance: Ampicillin, 100 μg/mL
  Growth temperature: 37°C
  Growth strain: DH5alpha
  Copy number: High Copy
Gene/Insert
  Gene/Insert name: the N-terminal 15 residues of mouse PKA catalytic subunit α C-terminally tagged by monomeric Venus
Resource information
  A portion of this plasmid was derived from a plasmid made by: G. Stan McKnight, University of Washington
Terms and licenses: Academic/Nonprofit Terms; Industry Terms: Not Available to Industry
How to cite: pCDNA3_PKA-CαN15-mVenus was a gift from Haining Zhong (Addgene plasmid # 168486 ; http://n2t.net/addgene:168486 ; RRID:Addgene_168486)
